>Addgene plasmid #237126 | SmBiT-NRF2 Fusion Vector | addgene full sequence | sequence record 474908 | Addgene NGS Result
AAGACGCGTTAATTAAGACGTCGGCAGTGAAAAAAATGCTTTATTTGTGAAATTTGTGATGCTATTGCTT
TATTTGTAACCATTATAAGCTGCAATAAACAAGTTAACAACAACAATTGCATTCATTTTATGTTTCAGGT
TCAGGGGGAGGTGTGGGAGGTTTTTTAAAGCAAGTAAAACCTCTACAAATGTGGTATGGCTGATTATGAT
CCGCGGCCGCAATACGTCGACGTTATCAGCTGACTTCGTACGAGAGCCTAGGATTATGGCGCGCCACTAG
TTATTAATAGTAATCAATTACGGGGTCATTAGTTCATAGCCCATATATGGAGTTCCGCGTTACATAACTT
ACGGTAAATGGCCCGCCTGGCTGACCGCCCAACGACCCCCGCCCATTGACGTCAATAATGACGTATGTTC
CCATAGTAACGCCAATAGGGACTTTCCATTGACGTCAATGGGTGGAGTATTTACGGTAAACTGCCCACTT
GGCAGTACATCAAGTGTATCATATGCCAAGTCCGCCCCCTATTGACGTCAATGACGGTAAATGGCCCGCC
TGGCATTATGCCCAGTACATGACCTTACGGGACTTTCCTACTTGGCAGTACATCTACGTATTAGTCATCG
CTATTACCATGGTGATGCGGTTTTGGCAGTACACCAATGGGCGTGGATAGCGGTTTGACTCACGGGGATT
TCCAAGTCTCCACCCCATTGACGTCAATGGGAGTTTGTTTTGGCACCAAAATCAACGGGACTTTCCAAAA
TGTCGTAATAACCCCGCCCCGTTGACGCAAATGGGCGGTAGGCGTGTACGGTGGGAGGTCTATATAAGCA
GAGCTGGTTTAGTGAACCGTCAGATCACTAGAAGCTTTATTGCGGTAGTTTATCACAGTTAAATTGCTAA
CGCAGTCAGTGCTTCTGACACAACAGTCTCGAACTTAAGCTGCAGAAGTTGGTCGTGAGGCACTGGGCAG
GTAAGTATCAAGGTTACAAGACAGGTTTAAGGAGACCAATAGAAACTGGGCTTGTCGAGACAGAGAAGAC
TCTTGCGTTTCTGATAGGCACCTATTGGTCTTACTGACATCCACTTTGCCTTTCTCTCCACAGGTGTCCA
CTCCCAGTTCAATTACAGCTCTTAAGGCTAGAGTATTAATACGACTCACTATAGGGCTAGCGCTCACCAT
GGTGACCGGCTACCGGCTGTTCGAGGAGATTCTCGGGAGCTCCGGTGGTGGCGGGAGCGGAGGTGGAGGC
TCGAGCGGTGCGATCGCCATGATGGACTTGGAGCTGCCGCCGCCGGGACTCCCGTCCCAGCAGGACATGG
ATTTGATTGACATACTTTGGAGGCAAGATATAGATCTTGGAGTAAGTCGAGAAGTATTTGACTTCAGTCA
GCGACGGAAAGAGTATGAGCTGGAAAAACAGAAAAAACTTGAAAAGGAAAGACAAGAACAACTCCAAAAG
GAGCAAGAGAAAGCCTTTTTCGCTCAGTTACAACTAGATGAAGAGACAGGTGAATTTCTCCCAATTCAGC
CAGCCCAGCACATCCAGTCAGAAACCAGTGGATCTGCCAACTACTCCCAGGTTGCCCACATTCCCAAATC
AGATGCTTTGTACTTTGATGACTGCATGCAGCTTTTGGCGCAGACATTCCCGTTTGTAGATGACAATGAG
GTTTCTTCGGCTACGTTTCAGTCACTTGTTCCTGATATTCCCGGTCACATCGAGAGCCCAGTCTTCATTG
CTACTAATCAGGCTCAGTCACCTGAAACTTCTGTTGCTCAGGTAGCCCCTGTTGATTTAGACGGTATGCA
ACAGGACATTGAGCAAGTTTGGGAGGAGCTATTATCCATTCCTGAGTTACAGTGTCTTAATATTGAAAAT
GACAAGCTGGTTGAGACTACCATGGTTCCAAGTCCAGAAGCCAAACTGACAGAAGTTGACAATTATCATT
TTTACTCATCTATACCCTCAATGGAAAAAGAAGTAGGTAACTGTAGTCCACATTTTCTTAATGCTTTTGA
GGATTCCTTCAGCAGCATCCTCTCCACAGAAGACCCCAACCAGTTGACAGTGAACTCATTAAATTCAGAT
GCCACAGTCAACACAGATTTTGGTGATGAATTTTATTCTGCTTTCATAGCTGAGCCCAGTATCAGCAACA
GCATGCCCTCACCTGCTACTTTAAGCCATTCACTCTCTGAACTTCTAAATGGGCCCATTGATGTTTCTGA
TCTATCACTTTGCAAAGCTTTCAACCAAAACCACCCTGAAAGCACAGCAGAATTCAATGATTCTGACTCC
GGCATTTCACTAAACACAAGTCCCAGTGTGGCATCACCAGAACACTCAGTGGAATCTTCCAGCTATGGAG
ACACACTACTTGGCCTCAGTGATTCTGAAGTGGAAGAGCTAGATAGTGCCCCTGGAAGTGTCAAACAGAA
TGGTCCTAAAACACCAGTACATTCTTCTGGGGATATGGTACAACCCTTGTCACCATCTCAGGGGCAGAGC
ACTCACGTGCATGATGCCCAATGTGAGAACACACCAGAGAAAGAATTGCCTGTAAGTCCTGGTCATCGGA
AAACCCCATTCACAAAAGACAAACATTCAAGCCGCTTGGAGGCTCATCTCACAAGAGATGAACTTAGGGC
AAAAGCTCTCCATATCCCATTCCCTGTAGAAAAAATCATTAACCTCCCTGTTGTTGACTTCAACGAAATG
ATGTCCAAAGAGCAGTTCAATGAAGCTCAACTTGCATTAATTCGGGATATACGTAGGAGGGGTAAGAATA
AAGTGGCTGCTCAGAATTGCAGAAAAAGAAAACTGGAAAATATAGTAGAACTAGAGCAAGATTTAGATCA
TTTGAAAGATGAAAAAGAAAAATTGCTCAAAGAAAAAGGAGAAAATGACAAAAGCCTTCACCTACTGAAA
AAACAACTCAGCACCTTATATCTCGAAGTTTTCAGCATGCTACGTGATGAAGATGGAAAACCTTATTCTC
CTAGTGAATACTCCCTGCAGCAAACAAGAGATGGCAATGTTTTCCTTGTTCCCAAAAGTAAGAAGCCAGA
TGTTAAGAAAAACGTTTAAACGAATTCGGGCTCGGTACCCGGGGATCCTCTAGAGTCGACCTGCAGGCAT
GCAAGCTGATTTGGCTGCTGCCACCGCTGAGCAAGGCCGCTTCGAGCAGACATGATAAGATACATTGATG
AGTTTGGACAAACCACAACTAGAATGCAGTGAAAAAAATGCTTTATTTGTGAAATTTGTGATGCTATTGC
TTTATTTGTAACCATTATAAGCTGCAATAAACAAGTTAACAACAACAATTGCATTCATTTTATGTTTCAG
GTTCAGGGGGAGATGTGGGAGGTTTTTTTAAGCAAGTAAAACCTCTACAAATGTGGTAAAATCTTAATTA
AGAATTCTAATATAACTTCGTATAGCATACATTATACGAAGTTATGGATCCACTGTTGACAATTAATCAT
CGGCATAGTATATCGGCATAGTATAATACGACAAGGTGAGGAACTAAACCCAGGAGGCAGATCATGATTG
AACAAGATGGATTGCACGCAGGTTCTCCGGCCGCTTGGGTGGAGAGGCTATTCGGCTATGACTGGGCACA
ACAGACAATCGGCTGCTCTGATGCCGCCGTGTTCCGGCTGTCAGCGCAGGGGCGCCCGGTTCTTTTTGTC
AAGACCGACCTGTCCGGTGCCCTGAATGAACTGCAGGACGAGGCAGCGCGGCTATCGTGGCTGGCCACGA
CGGGCGTTCCTTGCGCAGCTGTGCTCGACGTTGTCACTGAAGCGGGAAGGGACTGGCTGCTATTGGGCGA
AGTGCCGGGGCAGGATCTCCTGTCATCTCACCTTGCTCCTGCCGAGAAAGTATCCATCATGGCTGATGCA
ATGCGGCGGCTGCATACGCTTGATCCGGCTACCTGCCCATTCGACCACCAAGCGAAACATCGCATCGAGC
GAGCACGTACTCGGATGGAAGCCGGTCTTGTCGATCAGGATGATCTGGACGAAGAGCATCAGGGGCTCGC
GCCAGCCGAACTGTTCGCCAGGCTCAAGGCGCGCATGCCCGACGGCGAGGATCTCGTCGTGACCCATGGC
GATGCCTGCTTGCCGAATATCATGGTGGAAAATGGCCGCTTTTCTGGATTCATCGACTGTGGCCGGCTGG
GTGTGGCGGACCGCTATCAGGACATAGCGTTGGCTACCCGTGATATTGCTGAAGAGCTTGGCGGCGAATG
GGCTGACCGCTTCCTCGTGCTTTACGGTATCGCCGCTCCCGATTCGCAGCGCATCGCCTTCTATCGCCTT
CTTGACGAGTTCTTCTGATTCGAAATGACCGACCAAGCGACGCCCAACCGGTATCAGCTCACTCAAAGGC
GGTAATACGGTTATCCACAGAATCAGGGGATAACGCAGGAAAGAACATGTGAGCAAAAGGCCAGCAAAAG
GCCAGGAACCGTAAAAAGGCCGCGTTGCTGGCGTTTTTCCATAGGCTCCGCCCCCCTGACGAGCATCACA
AAAATCGACGCTCAAGTCAGAGGTGGCGAAACCCGACAGGACTATAAAGATACCAGGCGTTTCCCCCTGG
AAGCTCCCTCGTGCGCTCTCCTGTTCCGACCCTGCCGCTTACCGGATACCTGTCCGCCTTTCTCCCTTCG
GGAAGCGTGGCGCTTTCTCATAGCTCACGCTGTAGGTATCTCAGTTCGGTGTAGGTCGTTCGCTCCAAGC
TGGGCTGTGTGCACGAACCCCCCGTTCAGCCCGACCGCTGCGCCTTATCCGGTAACTATCGTCTTGAGTC
CAACCCGGTAAGACACGACTTATCGCCACTGGCAGCAGCCACTGGTAACAGGATTAGCAGAGCGAGGTAT
GTAGGCGGTGCTACAGAGTTCTTGAAGTGGTGGCCTAACTACGGCTACACTAGAAGGACAGTATTTGGTA
TCTGCGCTCTGCTGAAGCCAGTTACCTTCGGAAAAAGAGTTGGTAGCTCTTGATCCGGCAAACAAACCAC
CGCTGGTAGCGGTGGTTTTTTTGTTTGCAAGCAGCAGATTACGCGCAGAAAAAAAGGATTTCAAGAAGAT
CCTTTGATCTTTTCTACGGGGTCTGACGCTCAGTGGAACGAAAACTCACGTTAAGGGATTTTGGTCATGA
GATTATCAAAAAGGATCTTCACCTAGATCCTTTTATAGTCCGGAATCGTCACACAAAAAACCAACACACA
GATGTAATGAAAATAAAGATATTTTATTGCGGCCATCGTGATGGCTAGAGTTTAGCCCTCCCACACATAA
CCAGAGGGCAGCAATTCACGAATCCCAACTGCCGTCGGCTGTCCATCACTGTCCTTCACTATGGCTTTGA
TCCCAGGATGCAGATCGAGAAGCACCTGTCGGCACCGTCCGCAGGGGCTCAAGATGCCCCTGTTCTCATT
TCCGATCGCGACGATACAAGTCAGGTTGCCAGCTGCCGCAGCAGCAGCAGTGCCCAGCACCACGAGTTCT
GCACAAGGTCCCCCAGTAAAATGATATACATTGACACCAGTGAAGATGCGGCCGTCGCTAGAGAGAGCTG
CGCTGGCGACGCTGTAGTCTTCAGAGATGGGGATGCTGTTGATTGTAGCCGTTGCTCTTTCAATGAGGGT
GGATTCTTCTTGAGACAAAGGCTTGGCCATGGTGGCGCTAGTGTCAGAAGAATCGAGCTTTTTGCAAAAG
CCTAGGCCTCCAAAAAAGCCTCCTCACTACTTCTGGAATAGCTCAGAGGCCGAGGCGGCCTCGGCCTCTG
CATAAATAAAAAAAATTAGTCAGCCATGGGGCGGAGAATGGGCGGAACTGGGCGGAGTTAGGGGCGGGAT
GGGCGGAGTTAGGGGCGGGACTATGGTTGCTGACTAATTGAGATGCATGCTTTGCATACTTCTGCCTGCT
GGGGAGCCTGGGGACTTTCCACACCTGGTTGCTGACTAATTGAGATGCATGCTTTGCATACTTCTGCCTG
CTGGGGAGCCTGGGGACTTTCCACACCCTAACTGACACACATTCCACAGCTGGTTCTTTCCGCCTCAGAA
GGTACCTAACCAAGTTCCTCTTTCAGAGGTTATTTCAGGCCATGGTGCTGCGC
Features (pLannotate 1.2.2; 17 found; start..end, strand, type, name):
     24..105     -  polyA_signal   SV40 poly(A) signal: SV40 polyadenylation signal
    128..211     -  CDS            large T antigen (fragment): large T antigen from SV40 (simian virus 40)
    276..641     +  enhancer       CMV enhancer: human cytomegalovirus immediate early enhancer
    643..842     +  promoter       CMV promoter: human cytomegalovirus (CMV) immediate early promoter
    981..1113    +  intron         chimeric intron: chimera between introns from human β-globin and immunoglobulin heavy chain genes
   1157..1175    +  promoter       T7 promoter: promoter for bacteriophage T7 RNA polymerase
   1279..3093    +  CDS            NFE2L2: NF2L2_HUMAN - Also known as NRF2 From Homo sapiens (Human).
   3102..3157    +  misc_feature   MCS: pUC18/19 multiple cloning site
   3206..3327    -  polyA_signal   SV40 poly(A) signal: SV40 polyadenylation signal
   3350..3418    -  CDS            large T antigen (fragment): large T antigen from SV40 (simian virus 40)
   3442..3475    +  protein_bind   loxP: Cre-mediated recombination occurs in the 8-bp core sequence (GCATACAT). Cre recombinase
   3485..3532    +  promoter       EM7 promoter: synthetic bacterial promoter&nbsp
   3564..4355    +  CDS            neo: KKA2_KLEPN - Also known as kan, nptII. Experimental evidence at protein level: Swiss-Prot protein existence level 1. Resistance to kanamycin, neomycin, paromomycin, ribostamycin, butirosin and gentamicin B. From Klebsiella pneumoniae.
   4516..5104    -  rep_origin     ori: high-copy-number ColE1/pMB1/pBR322/pUC origin of replication
   5230..5278    -  polyA_signal   poly(A) signal: synthetic polyadenylation signal
   5302..5700    -  CDS            BSD: blasticidin S deaminase; Aspergillus terreus BSD; confers resistance to blasticidin
   5731..6088    -  promoter       SV40 promoter: SV40 enhancer and early promoter
