[The description below was written by a language model from this plasmid's Addgene catalogue record and pLannotate feature annotations shown in this document.]
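Description:
SmBiT-NRF2 Fusion Vector is a 6.1 kb mammalian expression plasmid built on the pFN218K SmBiT CMV-Blast Flexi backbone. It is designed to produce human NRF2 (NFE2L2, unmutated) carrying an N-terminal SmBiT tag. In bacteria it replicates from a high-copy ColE1/pUC-type origin and is selected with kanamycin, through an EM7-driven neo (nptII) gene. A single loxP site lies just upstream of this marker; the record does not say what it is for.

The expression unit runs from the CMV immediate-early enhancer and promoter through a chimeric β-globin/immunoglobulin intron, which generally improves transcript processing and expression. A T7 promoter follows, which could support in vitro transcription. The annotated NFE2L2 coding sequence comes next, then a short multiple cloning site remnant and an SV40 polyadenylation signal. SmBiT itself is not annotated in the feature table. According to the catalogue entry it is supplied by the backbone at the N terminus, so it presumably sits in the unannotated stretch between the T7 promoter and the NRF2 open reading frame. A separate cassette on the opposite strand uses the SV40 enhancer/early promoter to drive blasticidin S deaminase, ending in a synthetic poly(A) signal, which allows blasticidin selection of stably transfected mammalian cells.

SmBiT is the small peptide half of the split NanoLuc (NanoBiT) luciferase. It yields luminescence only when brought together with the complementary LgBiT fragment. A SmBiT-NRF2 fusion of this kind is therefore typically paired with a LgBiT-tagged partner to monitor NRF2 protein interactions in live cells, although the record states only that the plasmid expresses the fusion protein in mammalian cells.
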