Addgene plasmid #237126: SmBiT-NRF2 Fusion Vector
Purpose: Express SmBiT-NRF2 Fusion Protein in Mammalian Cells under a CMV promoter
Depositing lab: Promega Corporation.
Backbone
  Vector backbone: pFN218K SmBiT CMV-BlastFlexi Vector
  Vector type: Mammalian Expression
  Selectable markers: Blasticidin
Growth in bacteria
  Bacterial resistance: Kanamycin, 50 μg/mL
  Growth temperature: 37°C
  Growth strain: DH5alpha
  Copy number: High Copy
Gene/Insert
  Gene/Insert name: NRF2
  Species: H. sapiens (human)
  Mutation: None
  Entrez Gene: NFE2L2 (a.k.a. HEBP1, IMDDHH, NRF2, Nrf-2)
  Promoter: CMV
  Tag / fusion protein: SmBiT (N terminal on backbone)
  Cloning method: Other
Terms and licenses: Academic/Nonprofit Terms; Industry Terms
How to cite: SmBiT-NRF2 Fusion Vector was a gift from Promega Corporation (Addgene plasmid # 237126 ; http://n2t.net/addgene:237126 ; RRID:Addgene_237126)
